>Addgene plasmid #147700 | pAc5.1B-EGFP-DmNot2-del429-453-W556E-dsRNAres_U | depositor full sequence | sequence record 290147 | Full Sequence
CTTCAAGGAATTAATTCTATATTCTAAAAACACAAATGATACTTCTAAAAAAAATCATGAATGGCATCAA
CTCTGAATCAAATCTTTGCAGATGCACCTACTTCTCATTTCCACTGTCACATCATTTTTCCAGATCTCGC
TGCCTGTTATGTGGCCCACAAACCAAGACACGTTTTATGGCCATTAAAGCTGGCTGATCGTCGCCAAACA
CCAAATACATATCAATATGTACATTCGAGAAAGAAGCGATCAAAGAAGCGTCTTCGGGCGAGTAGGAGAA
TGCGGAGGAGAAGGAGAACGAGCTGATCTAGTATCTCTCCACAATCCAATGCCAACTGACCAACTGGCCA
TATTCGGAGCAATTTGAAGCCAATTTCCATCGCCTGGCGATCGCTCCATTCTTGGCTATATGTTTTTCAC
CGTTCCCGGGGCCATTTTCAAAGACTCGTCGGTAAGATAAGATTGTGTCACTCGCTGTCTCTCTTCATTT
GTCGAAGAATGCTGAGGAATTTCGCGATGACGTCGGCGAGTATTTTGAAGAATGAGAATAATTTGTATTT
ATACGAAAATCAGTTAGTGGAATTTTCTACAAAAACATGTTATCTATAGATAATTTTGTTGCAAAATATG
TTGACTATGACAAAGATTGTATGTATATACCTTTAATGTATTCTCATTTTCTTATGTATTTATAATGGCA
ATGATGATACTGATGATATTTTAAGATGATGCCAGACCACAGGCTGATTTCTGCGTCTTTTGCCGAACGC
AGTGCATGTGCGGTTGTTGTTTTTTGGAATAGTTTCAATTTTCGGACTGTCCGCTTTGATTTCAGTTTCT
TGGCTTATTCAAAAAGCAAAGTAAAGCCAAAAAAGCGAGATGGCAATACCAAATGCGGCAAAACGGTAGT
GGAAGGAAAGGGGTGCGGGGCAGCGGAAGGAAGGGTGGGGCGGGGCGTGGCGGGGTCTGTGGCTGGGCGC
GACGTCACCGACGTTGGAGCCACTCCTTTGACCATGTGTGCGTGTGTGTATTATTCGTGTCTCGCCACTC
GCCGGTTGTTTTTTTCTTTTTATCTCGCTCTCTCTAGCGCCATCTCGTACGCATGCTCAACGCACCGCAT
GTTGCCGTGTCCTTTATGCGTCATTTTGGCTCGAAATAGGCAATTATTTAAACAAAGATTAGTCAACGAA
AACGCTAAAATAAATAAGTCTACAATATGGTTACTTATTGCCATGTGTGTGCAGCCAACGATAGCAACAA
AAGCAACAACACAGTGGCTTTCCCTCTTTCACTTTTTGTTTGCAAGCGCGTGCGAGCAAGACGGCACGAC
CGGCAAACGCAATTACGCTGACAAAGAGCAGACGAAGTTTTGGCCGAAAAACATCAAGGCGCCTGATACG
AATGCATTTGCAATAACAATTGCGATATTTAATATTGTTTATGAAGCTGTTTGACTTCAAAACACACAAA
AAAAAAAATAAAACAAATTATTTGAAAGAGAATTAGGAATCGGACAGCTTATCGTTACGGGCTAACAGCA
CACCGAGACGAAATAGCTTACCTGACGTCACAGCCTCTGGAAGAACTGCCGCCAAGCAGAGAGAGAGAGA
AAAAGAGGGAGAGCAGCTTAGACCGCATGTGCTTGTGTGTGAGGCGTCTCTCTCTTCGTCTCCTGTTTGC
GCAAACGCATAGACTGCACTGAGAAAATCGATTACCTATTTTTTATGAATGAATATTTGCACTATTACTA
TTCAAAACTATTAAGATAGCAATCACATTCAATAGCCAAATACTATACCACCTGAGCGATGCAACGAAAT
GATCAATTTGAGCAAAAATGCTGCATATTTAGGACGGCATCATTATAGAAATGCTTCTTGCTGTGTACTT
TTCTCTCGTCTGGCAGCTGTTTCGCCGTTATTGTTAAAACCGGCTTAAGTTAGGTGTGTTTTCTACGACT
AGTGATGCCCCTACTAGAAGATGTGTGTTGCACAAATGTCCCTGAATAACCAATTTGAAGTGCAGATAGC
AGTAAACGTAAGCTAATATGAATATTATTTAACTGTAATGTTTTAATATCGCTGGACATTACTAATAAAC
CCACTATAAACACATGTACATATGTATGTTTTGGCATACAATGAGTAGTTGGGGAAAAAATGTGTAAAAG
CACCGTGACCATCACAGCATAAAGATAACCAGCTGAAGTATCGAATATGAGTAACCCCCAAATTGAATCA
CATGCCGCAACTGATAGGACCCATGGAAGTACACTCTTCATGGCGATATACAAGACACACACAAGCACGA
ACACCCAGTTGCGGAGGAAATTCTCCGTAAATGAAAACCCAATCGGCGAACAATTCATACCCATATATGG
TAAAAGTTTTGAACGCGACTTGAGAGCGGAGAGCATTGCGGCTGATAAGGTTTTAGCGCTAAGCGGGCTT
TATAAAACGGGCTGCGGGACCAGTTTTCATATCACTACCGTTTGAGTTCTTGTGCTGTGTGGATACTCCT
CCCGACACAAAGCCGCTCCATCAGCCAGCAGTCGTCTAATCCAGAGACCCCGGATCGGGGTACCAACATG
GTGAGCAAGGGCGAGGAGCTGTTCACCGGGGTGGTGCCCATCCTGGTCGAGCTGGACGGCGACGTAAACG
GCCACAAGTTCAGCGTGTCCGGCGAGGGCGAGGGCGATGCCACCTACGGCAAGCTGACCCTGAAGTTCAT
CTGCACCACCGGCAAGCTGCCCGTGCCCTGGCCCACCCTCGTGACCACCCTGACCTACGGCGTGCAGTGC
TTCAGCCGCTACCCCGACCACATGAAGCAGCACGACTTCTTCAAGTCCGCCATGCCCGAAGGCTACGTCC
AGGAGCGCACCATCTTCTTCAAGGACGACGGCAACTACAAGACCCGCGCCGAGGTGAAGTTCGAGGGCGA
CACCCTGGTGAACCGCATCGAGCTGAAGGGCATCGACTTCAAGGAGGACGGCAACATCCTGGGGCACAAG
CTGGAGTACAACTACAACAGCCACAACGTCTATATCATGGCCGACAAGCAGAAGAACGGCATCAAGGTGA
ACTTCAAGATCCGCCACAACATCGAGGACGGCAGCGTGCAGCTCGCCGACCACTACCAGCAGAACACCCC
CATCGGCGACGGCCCCGTGCTGCTGCCCGACAACCACTACCTGAGCACCCAGTCCGCCCTGAGCAAAGAC
CCCAACGAGAAGCGCGATCACATGGTCCTGCTGGAGTTCGTGACCGCCGCCGGGATCACTCTCGGCATGG
ACGAGCTGTACAAGCCAAGCTTGATGGCGAATTTAAATTTTCAACAACCCCCGAGAAGTATAGCGAACGC
GGCGTTAGCTGGCCGGACAACAGGCGGATTCGGTGGTAGCTCCCTGGCTGGCCATGTGACGCCCACGTCG
GGCATGTTTCAAACCGACTTCGCCAACTCCTATCCAGGAACGGCGAACTACGGACAGGCGCCGCAGCAGC
AGCAACAACAGCAGCAGCAGCCCCAACTGTCGCCGAACCGGAATGCCCAGCTGTCGGTCGGCGGACCCGC
CATCTCGAGCGGCAACCGCAACGCCAACCTCTTCGGCCAGCGTCAGTTTGTGGAGCGGCGAGCCATGCAA
GGATTGGGCAGTGGCCCCATGTCGAACATGGGCAACTTCATGCAGACGGGTCGCGGCGGCTACGGAACGG
GCGGAGGCGGTGGCGGTCCTTTGAATAACTTCCACGTGTTCGGCGGCGGCGGTGGTAGCGACACCTCCAC
GCCTGCCCTGCTCGATCCCACGGAGTTCCCCTCCTTGACCAACGCTCGTGGACAAAATGATCAAACGTTG
CCGCAGTCCAACCCCTTGCAACCCCCCGGATCCAAGCCGTACGGAAACTTTTTCACGTCATTCGGAATGG
TCAAACAGCCCACCAGTGAACAGAGCGAATTTACCATGTCAAATGAAGATTTTCCAGCCCTTCCCGGAAC
GCAGAATTCCGATGGAACGACCAATGCCGTCGGTTCCGTGGCTGGCACGGGCGGAAGCGGCGGAGCTAGC
ACGGAAAATCATCTGGATGGAACCGAGAAACCCATGAACTCCATCGTCGTGTCCGGCAGTGCCTCCGGAT
CCTCCGGAAGCAATGTGGGAGTCGTCGGAGGAAACGGACTGGGAGCTGTCGGATCGGGAATTGGTGGACT
GGCGGTCGGAGGAGGAGGCGGCGCGGGATCCAGTGGCGGAGGCGGCGTGGGAGGAAACGCGGCTTCCGGA
GTCGTGGGAGGTAGCCACGTTGGCTTGGTCGGATCGAATTCCGGAATCGGAGGAGTGAATTCCGTTCCGA
ATTCCAACGCTATGATGGGAGTTGGAGGAGGATTGGGTTCGGGCTCCGGATCCTCAGGTTCCGGCGCCGG
AGGAGAACACTTGAATGACAACAGCTCCAATGACAAGCTCGTTAAATCCGGAGTCCAGACATCCCCGGAC
GGTAAAGTGACGAATATTCCGGCCACGATGGTCAATAATCAATTTGGAATGGTCGGATTGTTGACCTTTA
TCCGCGCGGCGGAGACCGACCCGAACTTGGTCACCTTGAGCTTGGGTGCACAGCCCTGCAGAGCACAAGA
CGTTGAGTTCAACGTGCCACCCGAATATCTGATTAACTTTGCGATAAGAGACAAACTAACAGCGCCGGTA
CTGAAAAAGCTGCAAGAAGACCTGCTCTTTTTCCTTTTTTACACGAACATCGGCGATATGATGCAATTGA
TGGCAGCTGCTGAATTGCATAGTCGCGAGTGGCGATACCACGTGGAGGAGAAAATATGGATAACTCGAAT
TCCTGGCATTGATCAATATGAAAAAAATGGTACAAAAGAGCGCGGCACCTTCTACTACTTTGATGCGCAA
AGTGAGAAACGTTTGTCCAAGGTTTTCCAAATAGATCCCGAGAAATTAGATAAATGTCCCAATATAAGTG
CGTTTATGAATGGACAGTCTGTATAATCTAGAGGGCCCGCGGTTCGAAGGTAAGCCTATCCCTAACCCTC
TCCTCGGTCTCGATTCTACGCGTACCGGTCATCATCACCATCACCATTGAGTTTAAACCCGCTGATCAGC
CTCGACTGTGCCTTCTAAGGCCTGAGCTCGCTGATCAGCCTCGATCGAGGATCCAGACATGATAAGATAC
ATTGATGAGTTTGGACAAACCACAACTAGAATGCAGTGAAAAAAATGCTTTATTTGTGAAATTTGTGATG
CTATTGCTTTATTTGTAACCATTATAAGCTGCAATAAACAAGTTAACAACAACAATTGCATTCATTTTAT
GTTTCAGGTTCAGGGGGAGGTGTGGGAGGTTTTTTAAAGCAAGTAAAACCTCTACAAATGTGGTATGGCT
GATTATGATCAGTCGACCGATGCCCTTGAGAGCCTTCAACCCAGTCAGCTCCTTCCGGTGGGCGCGGGGC
ATGACTATCGTCGCCGCACTTATGACTGTCTTCTTTATCATGCAACTCGTAGGACAGGTGCCGGCAGCGC
TCTGGGTCATTTTCGGCGAGGACCGCTTTCGCTGGAGCGCGACGATGATCGGCCTGTCGCTTGCGGTATT
CGGAATCTTGCACGCCCTCGCTCAAGCCTTCGTCACTGGTCCCGCCACCAAACGTTTCGGCGAGAAGCAG
GCCATTATCGCCGGCATGGCGGCCGACGCGCTGGGCTACGTCTTGCTGGCGTTCGCGACGCGAGGCTGGA
TGGCCTTCCCCATTATGATTCTTCTCGCTTCCGGCGGCATCGGGATGCCCGCGTTGCAGGCCATGCTGTC
CAGGCAGGTAGATGACGACCATCAGGGACAGCTTCAAGGATCGCTCGCGGCTCTTACCAGCCAGCAAAAG
GCCAGGAACCGTAAAAAGGCCGCGTTGCTGGCGTTTTTCCATAGGCTCCGCCCCCCTGACGAGCATCACA
AAAATCGACGCTCAAGTCAGAGGTGGCGAAACCCGACAGGACTATAAAGATACCAGGCGTTTCCCCCTGG
AAGCTCCCTCGTGCGCTCTCCTGTTCCGACCCTGCCGCTTACCGGATACCTGTCCGCCTTTCTCCCTTCG
GGAAGCGTGGCGCTTTCTCAATGCTCACGCTGTAGGTATCTCAGTTCGGTGTAGGTCGTTCGCTCCAAGC
TGGGCTGTGTGCACGAACCCCCCGTTCAGCCCGACCGCTGCGCCTTATCCGGTAACTATCGTCTTGAGTC
CAACCCGGTAAGACACGACTTATCGCCACTGGCAGCAGCCACTGGTAACAGGATTAGCAGAGCGAGGTAT
GTAGGCGGTGCTACAGAGTTCTTGAAGTGGTGGCCTAACTACGGCTACACTAGAAGGACAGTATTTGGTA
TCTGCGCTCTGCTGAAGCCAGTTACCTTCGGAAAAAGAGTTGGTAGCTCTTGATCCGGCAAACAAACCAC
CGCTGGTAGCGGTGGTTTTTTTGTTTGCAAGCAGCAGATTACGCGCAGAAAAAAAGGATCTCAAGAAGAT
CCTTTGATCTTTTCTACGGGGTCTGACGCTCAGTGGAACGAAAACTCACGTTAAGGGATTTTGGTCATGA
GATTATCAAAAAGGATCTTCACCTAGATCCTTTTAAATTAAAAATGAAGTTTTAAATCAATCTAAAGTAT
ATATGAGTAAACTTGGTCTGACAGTTACCAATGCTTAATCAGTGAGGCACCTATCTCAGCGATCTGTCTA
TTTCGTTCATCCATAGTTGCCTGACTCCCCGTCGTGTAGATAACTACGATACGGGAGGGCTTACCATCTG
GCCCCAGTGCTGCAATGATACCGCGAGACCCACGCTCACCGGCTCCAGATTTATCAGCAATAAACCAGCC
AGCCGGAAGGGCCGAGCGCAGAAGTGGTCCTGCAACTTTATCCGCCTCCATCCAGTCTATTAATTGTTGC
CGGGAAGCTAGAGTAAGTAGTTCGCCAGTTAATAGTTTGCGCAACGTTGTTGCCATTGCTGCAGGCATCG
TGGTGTCACGCTCGTCGTTTGGTATGGCTTCATTCAGCTCCGGTTCCCAACGATCAAGGCGAGTTACATG
ATCCCCCATGTTGTGCAAAAAAGCGGTTAGCTCCTTCGGTCCTCCGATCGTTGTCAGAAGTAAGTTGGCC
GCAGTGTTATCACTCATGGTTATGGCAGCACTGCATAATTCTCTTACTGTCATGCCATCCGTAAGATGCT
TTTCTGTGACTGGTGAGTACTCAACCAAGTCATTCTGAGAATAGTGTATGCGGCGACCGAGTTGCTCTTG
CCCGGCGTCAACACGGGATAATACCGCGCCACATAGCAGAACTTTAAAAGTGCTCATCATTGGAAAACGT
TCTTCGGGGCGAAAACTCTCAAGGATCTTACCGCTGTTGAGATCCAGTTCGATGTAACCCACTCGTGCAC
CCAACTGATCTTCAGCATCTTTTACTTTCACCAGCGTTTCTGGGTGAGCAAAAACAGGAAGGCAAAATGC
CGCAAAAAAGGGAATAAGGGCGACACGGAAATGTTGAATACTCATACTCTTCCTTTTTCAATATTATTGA
AGCATTTATCAGGGTTATTGTCTCATGAGCGGATACATATTTGAATGTATTTAGAAAAATAAACAAATAG
GGGTTCCGCGCACATTTCCCCGAAAAGTGCCACCTGACGTCTAAGAAACCATTATTATCATGACATTAAC
CTATAAAAATAGGCGTATCACGAGGCCCTTTCGT
Features (pLannotate 1.2.2; 10 found; start..end, strand, type, name):
     56..2568    +  promoter       Ac5 promoter: Drosophila melanogaster actin 5C promoter
   2588..3304    +  CDS            EGFP: EGFP is a basic (constitutively fluorescent) green fluorescent protein published in 1996, derived from Aequorea victoria. It is reported to be a rapidly-maturing weak dimer with moderate acid sensitivity.
   3314..4993    +  CDS            Rga: RGA_DROME - Also known as Not2 From Drosophila melanogaster (Fruit fly).
   5019..5060    +  CDS            V5 tag: epitope tag from simian virus 5
   5160..5294    -  polyA_signal   SV40 poly(A) signal: SV40 polyadenylation signal
   5317..5401    -  CDS            large T antigen (fragment): large T antigen from SV40 (simian virus 40)
   5402..5872    +  CDS            TcR (fragment): tetracycline efflux protein; tet; confers resistance to tetracycline
   5916..6504    -  rep_origin     ori: high-copy-number ColE1/pMB1/pBR322/pUC origin of replication
   6675..7535    -  CDS            AmpR: β-lactamase; bla; confers resistance to ampicillin, carbenicillin, and related antibiotics
   7536..7640    -  promoter       AmpR promoter: bla
