[The description below was written by a language model from this plasmid's Addgene catalogue record and pLannotate feature annotations shown in this document.]
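Description:
pAc5.1B-EGFP-DmNot2-del429-453-W556E-dsRNAres_U is a 7.7 kb insect expression plasmid. The catalogue lists the backbone as unknown, although the name points to a pAc5.1B-type vector and the annotated features fit that. It is propagated in E. coli through a ColE1/pMB1-family origin and selected with ampicillin via the β-lactamase gene and its bla promoter. The repository lists it as low copy, while the origin annotation describes a high-copy type. A short tetracycline-resistance fragment and a piece of SV40 large T antigen are also annotated; these appear to be non-functional backbone remnants. No marker for selection in insect cells is annotated.

The expression cassette is driven by the Drosophila melanogaster actin 5C promoter, a strong constitutive promoter commonly used in fly cell lines. It directs an EGFP coding sequence followed immediately by the Drosophila Not2 open reading frame (gene Rga/regena), giving an N-terminally EGFP-tagged protein. A V5 epitope sequence lies downstream of the insert, though the record does not say whether it is translated in frame or preceded by a stop codon. An SV40 polyadenylation signal is annotated after the cassette.

As the name indicates, the Not2 insert lacks residues 429–453, carries a W556E substitution, and is dsRNA-resistant, which implies recoding so the transcript escapes RNAi directed at endogenous Not2. Such a design suits complementation experiments in which the endogenous protein is depleted and the mutant is tested in its place. The associated publication concerns the structure and assembly of the NOT module of the CCR4-NOT complex. The depositor notes the sequence may be theoretical.
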