Addgene plasmid #147700: pAc5.1B-EGFP-DmNot2-del429-453-W556E-dsRNAres_U
Purpose: Insect Expression of DmNot2-del429-453-W556E-dsRNAres
Depositing lab: Elisa Izaurralde. Depositing organization: Max Planck Institute for Developmental Biology. Publication: Structure and assembly of the NOT module of the human CCR4-NOT complex. Boland A, Chen Y, Raisch T, Jonas S, Kuzuoglu-Ozturk D, Wohlbold L, Weichenrieder O, Izaurralde E. Nat Struct Mol Biol. 2013 Nov;20(11):1289-97. doi: 10.1038/nsmb.2681. Epub 2013 Oct 13. PubMed 24121232.
Backbone
  Vector backbone: Unknown
  Vector type: Insect Expression
Growth in bacteria
  Bacterial resistance: Ampicillin, 100 μg/mL
  Growth temperature: 37°C
  Growth strain: DH5alpha
  Copy number: Low Copy
Gene/Insert
  Gene/Insert name: DmNot2-del429-453-W556E-dsRNAres (alt names: regena (rga); CG2138, CG2161)
  Species: D. melanogaster (fly)
  Entrez Gene: Rga (a.k.a. Dmel_CG2161, CG2138, CG2161, Dmel\CG2161, NOT2, Not2, RGA, l(3)03834, not2)
  Cloning method: Unknown
Terms and licenses: Academic/Nonprofit Terms; Industry Terms: Not Available to Industry
Depositor comments: ORF extracted from NCBI NM_169080.1. Plasmids from this collection were made available to the research community and donated after the lab closed. Please note that the sequence provided by the depositing laboratory may be theoretical/predicted or based on Sanger sequencing results. There may be discrepancies between sequencing results obtained by Addgene and the depositor sequence. If an Addgene verified sequence is not available, please contact before placing your order to request that our lab fully sequence the plasmid.
How to cite: pAc5.1B-EGFP-DmNot2-del429-453-W556E-dsRNAres_U was a gift from Elisa Izaurralde (Addgene plasmid # 147700 ; http://n2t.net/addgene:147700 ; RRID:Addgene_147700)
